Addgene plasmid #203098: Salsa-BC257-P3F5
Purpose: Expression of barcoded reporter plasmid for PRESTO-Salsa; EGFP/BC257
Depositing lab: Noah Palm. Depositing organization: Yale University. Publication: Highly multiplexed bioactivity screening reveals human and microbiota metabolome-GPCRome interactions. Chen H, Rosen CE, Gonzalez-Hernandez JA, Song D, Potempa J, Ring AM, Palm NW. Cell. 2023 Jul 6;186(14):3095-3110.e19. doi: 10.1016/j.cell.2023.05.024. Epub 2023 Jun 14. PubMed 37321219.
Backbone
  Vector backbone: pCER206
  Vector type: Mammalian Expression
Growth in bacteria
  Bacterial resistance: Ampicillin, 100 μg/mL
  Growth temperature: 37°C
  Growth strain: DH5alpha
  Copy number: High Copy
Gene/Insert
  Gene/Insert name: EGFP/BC257
  Species: Synthetic
  Insert size (bp): 730
  Promoter: Tet Response Element (TRE)
  Cloning method: Restriction Enzyme; 5′ cloning site BsrGI (not destroyed); 3′ cloning site HindIII (not destroyed)
  Sequencing primers: 5′ Custom primer (GAAGCGCGATCACATGG)
Terms and licenses: Academic/Nonprofit Terms; Industry Terms: Not Available to Industry
How to cite: Salsa-BC257-P3F5 was a gift from Noah Palm (Addgene plasmid # 203098 ; http://n2t.net/addgene:203098 ; RRID:Addgene_203098)
