[The description below was written by a language model from this plasmid's Addgene catalogue record and pLannotate feature annotations shown in this document.]
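Description:
Salsa-BC257-P3F5 is a mammalian expression plasmid built on the pCER206 backbone and serves as one member of a set of barcoded reporter plasmids for PRESTO-Salsa, a highly multiplexed screening format for GPCR bioactivity. It is propagated in E. coli as a high-copy plasmid through a ColE1/pUC-type origin and is selected with ampicillin via the β-lactamase gene and its native promoter. No mammalian selection marker is annotated; the short fragments matching lacI, an aminoglycoside phosphotransferase and SV40 large T antigen appear to be backbone remnants rather than functional genes.

The payload is a synthetic EGFP/BC257 insert of about 730 bp placed between BsrGI and HindIII sites, with transcription driven by a tetracycline response element. The feature table shows what looks like a bidirectional Tet-responsive core: tetO repeats are flanked on one side by a TRE3G-type minimal promoter fragment leading into mammalian codon-optimized EGFP, and on the other by a minimal CMV promoter pointing toward a multiple cloning site fragment, rabbit β-globin intron and β-globin polyadenylation signal, where no coding insert is annotated. An SV40 polyadenylation signal lies downstream of EGFP, although it is annotated on the opposite strand. The BC257 barcode itself is not called as a separate feature, but the cloning sites suggest it lies in the short region just after EGFP, so it would be carried on the reporter transcript. In use, a tetO-binding transactivator released or supplied on receptor activation would induce the transcript, letting barcode abundance report the activity of the particular receptor paired with this plasmid in pooled assays. The record does not state which receptor that is.
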