Features (pLannotate 1.2.2; 17 found; start..end, strand, type, name):
      2..55      +  CDS            lacI (fragment): lac repressor; lacI; The lac repressor binds to the lac operator to inhibit transcription in E. coli. This inhibition can be relieved by adding lactose or isopropyl-β-D-thiogalactopyranoside (IPTG).
    388..443     -  polyA_signal   β-globin poly(A) signal: rabbit β-globin polyadenylation signal (Gil and Proudfoot, 1987)
    518..640     -  CDS            HBB: HBB_COLGU - Experimental evidence at transcript level: Swiss-Prot protein existence level 2. Involved in oxygen transport from the lung to the various peripheral tissues. From Colobus guereza (Mantled guereza) (Eastern black-and-white colobus monkey).
    644..1216    -  intron         β-globin intron: intron from rabbit β-globin gene
   1312..1343    -  misc_feature   MCS (fragment): pUC18/19 multiple cloning site
   1437..1475    -  promoter       minimal CMV promoter: human cytomegalovirus (CMV) immediate early promoter
   1493..1708    -  protein_bind   tetracycline response element (fragment): contains seven copies of the tetracycline operator tetO tetracycline repressor TetR
   1708..1753    +  promoter       TRE3GV promoter (fragment): 3rd-generation Tet-responsive promoter that can be activated by binding of Tet-On® 3G, optimized for retroviral and lentiviral vectors
   1829..1856    +  misc_feature   MCS (fragment): pBluescript multiple cloning site
   1861..2580    +  CDS            EGFP: the original enhanced GFP (Yang et al., 1996) mammalian codon-optimized
   2591..2613    +  misc_feature   MCS (fragment): pBluescript multiple cloning site
   2627..2761    -  polyA_signal   SV40 poly(A) signal: SV40 polyadenylation signal
   2784..2867    -  CDS            large T antigen (fragment): large T antigen from SV40 (simian virus 40)
   2861..3091    -  CDS            str (fragment): STR_KLEPN - Protein inferred from homology: Swiss-Prot protein existence level 3. The aminoglycoside phosphotransferases achieve inactivation of their antibiotic substrates by phosphorylation. From Klebsiella pneumoniae.
   3210..3314    +  promoter       AmpR promoter: bla
   3315..4175    +  CDS            AmpR: β-lactamase; bla; confers resistance to ampicillin, carbenicillin, and related antibiotics
   4346..4934    +  rep_origin     ori: high-copy-number ColE1/pMB1/pBR322/pUC origin of replication
>Addgene plasmid #203098 | Salsa-BC257-P3F5 | addgene full sequence | sequence record 421442 | Addgene NGS Result
AGCGCCCAATACGCAAACCGCCTCTCCCCGCGCGTTGGCCGATTCATTAATGCAGTCGAGGGATCTCCAT
AAGAGAAGAGGGACAGCTATGACTGGGAGTAGTCAGGAGAGGAGGAAAAATCTGGCTAGTAAAACATGTA
AGGAAAATTTTAGGGATGTTAAAGAAAAAAATAACACAAAACAAAATATAAAAAAAATCTAACCTCAAGT
CAAGGCTTTTCTATGGAATAAGGAATGGACAGCAGGGGGCTGTTTCATATACTGATGACCTCTTTATAGC
CAACCTTTGTTCATGGCAGCCAGCATATGGGCATATGTTGCCAAACTCTAAACCAAATACTCATTCTGAT
GTTTTAAATGATTTGCCCTCCCATATGTCCTTCCGAGTGAGAGACACAAAAAATTCCAACACACTATTGC
AATGAAAATAAATTTCCTTTATTAGCCAGAAGTCAGATGCTCAAGGGGCTTCATGATGTCCCCATAATTT
TTGGCAGAGGGAAAAAGATCGATCTCAGTGGTATTTGTGAGCCAGGGCATTGGCCACACCAGCCACCACC
TTCTGATAGGCAGCCTGCACCTGAGGAGTGAATTCTTTGCCAAAATGATGAGACAGCACAACAACCAGCA
CGTTGCCCAGGAGCTGTAGGAAAGAGAAGAAGGCATGAACATGGTTAGCAGAGGGGCCCGGTTTGGACTC
AGAGTATTTTATCCTCATCTCAAACAGTGTATATCATTGTAACCATAAAGAGAAAGGCAGGATGATGACC
AGGGTGTAGTTGTTTCTACCAATAAGAATATTTCCACGCCAGCCAGAATTTATATGCAGAAATATTCTAC
CTTATCATTTAATTATAACAATTGTTCTCTAAAACTGTGCTGAAGTACAATATAATATACCCTGATTGCC
TTGAAAAAAAAGTGATTAGAGAAAGTACTTACAATCTGACAAATAAACAAAAGTGAATTTAAAAATTCGT
TACAAATGCAAGCTAAAGTTTAACGAAAAAGTTACAGAAAATGAAAAGAAAATAAGAGGAGACAATGGTT
GTCAACAGAGTAGAAAGTGAAAGAAACAAAATTATCATGAGGGTCCATGGTGATACAAGGGACATCTTCC
CATTCTAAACAACACCCTGAAAACTTTGCCCCCTCCATATAACATGAATTTTACAATAGCGAAAAAGAAA
GAACAATCAAGGGTCCCCAAACTCACCCTGAAGTTCTCAGCTCTAGAGATATCGTCGAGGCCGCGCTAGC
GTTTAAACTGTCGACCTTAATTAAGAGATCTGCTCGAGGCGCGTCAGCTGACTAGAGGATCCCCGGGTAC
CGAGCTCGAATTCGGGGCCGCGGAGGCTGGATCGGTCCCGGTGTCTTCTATGGAGGTCAAAACAGCGTGG
ATGGCGTCTCCAGGCGATCTGACGGTTCACTAAACGAGCTCTGCTTATATAGGCCTCCCACCGTACACGC
CTACCTCGACCCGGGTACCGAGCTCGACTTTCACTTTTCTCTATCACTGATAGGGAGTGGTAAACTCGAC
TTTCACTTTTCTCTATCACTGATAGGGAGTGGTAAACTCGACTTTCACTTTTCTCTATCACTGATAGGGA
GTGGTAAACTCGACTTTCACTTTTCTCTATCACTGATAGGGAGTGGTAAACTCGACTTTCACTTTTCTCT
ATCACTGATAGGGAGTGGTAAACTCGACCTATATAAGCAGAGCTCGTTTAGTGAACCGTCAGATCGCCTG
GAGACGCCATCCACGCTGTTTTGACCTCCATAGAAGACACCGGGACCGATCCAGCCTCCGCGGCCCCGAA
TTCCTGCAGCGGCCGCTCTAGAACTAGTGGATCCCCGCGGATGGTGAGCAAGGGCGAGGAGCTGTTCACC
GGGGTGGTGCCCATCCTGGTCGAGCTGGACGGCGACGTAAACGGCCACAAGTTCAGCGTGTCCGGCGAGG
GCGAGGGCGATGCCACCTACGGCAAGCTGACCCTGAAGTTCATCTGCACCACCGGCAAGCTGCCCGTGCC
CTGGCCCACCCTCGTGACCACCCTGACCTACGGCGTGCAGTGCTTCAGCCGCTACCCCGACCACATGAAG
CAGCACGACTTCTTCAAGTCCGCCATGCCCGAAGGCTACGTCCAGGAGCGCACCATCTTCTTCAAGGACG
ACGGCAACTACAAGACCCGCGCCGAGGTGAAGTTCGAGGGCGACACCCTGGTGAACCGCATCGAGCTGAA
GGGCATCGACTTCAAGGAGGACGGCAACATCCTGGGGCACAAGCTGGAGTACAACTACAACAGCCACAAC
GTCTATATCATGGCCGACAAGCAGAAGAACGGCATCAAGGTGAACTTCAAGATCCGCCACAACATCGAGG
ACGGCAGCGTGCAGCTCGCCGACCACTACCAGCAGAACACCCCCATCGGCGACGGCCCCGTGCTGCTGCC
CGACAACCACTACCTGAGCACCCAGTCCGCCCTGAGCAAAGACCCCAACGAGAAGCGCGATCACATGGTC
CTGCTGGAGTTCGTGACCGCCGCCGGGATCACTCTCGGCATGGACGAGCTGTACAAGTAACGTTAGGGAA
GAATTCGATATCAAGCTTGTCGACCTAGTTCTAGAGGATCCAGACATGATAAGATACATTGATGAGTTTG
GACAAACCACAACTAGAATGCAGTGAAAAAAATGCTTTATTTGTGAAATTTGTGATGCTATTGCTTTATT
TGTAACCATTATAAGCTGCAATAAACAAGTTAACAACAACAATTGCATTCATTTTATGTTTCAGGTTCAG
GGGGAGGTGTGGGAGGTTTTTTAAAGCAAGTAAAACCTCTACAAATGTGGTATGGCTGATTATGATCCTG
CAAGCCTCGTCGTCCTGGCCGGACCACGCTATCTGTGCAAGGTCCCCGGCCCCGGACGCGCGCTCCATGA
GCAGAGCGCCCGCCGCCGAGGCGAAGACTCGGGCGGCGCCCTGCCCGTCCCACCAGGTCAACAGGCGGTA
ACCGGCCTCTTCATCGGGAATGCGCGCGACCTTCAGCATCGCCGGCATGTCCCCCTGGCGGACGGGAAGT
ATCCAGCTCGACCAAGCTGGCCGCGTCGAGTGAAGACGAAAGGGCCTCGTGATACGCCTATTTTTATAGG
TTAATGTCATGATAATAATGGTTTCTTAGACGTCAGGTGGCACTTTTCGGGGAAATGTGCGCGGAACCCC
TATTTGTTTATTTTTCTAAATACATTCAAATATGTATCCGCTCATGAGACAATAACCCTGATAAATGCTT
CAATAATATTGAAAAAGGAAGAGTATGAGTATTCAACATTTCCGTGTCGCCCTTATTCCCTTTTTTGCGG
CATTTTGCCTTCCTGTTTTTGCTCACCCAGAAACGCTGGTGAAAGTAAAAGATGCTGAAGATCAGTTGGG
TGCACGAGTGGGTTACATCGAACTGGATCTCAACAGCGGTAAGATCCTTGAGAGTTTTCGCCCCGAAGAA
CGTTTTCCAATGATGAGCACTTTTAAAGTTCTGCTATGTGGCGCGGTATTATCCCGTGTTGACGCCGGGC
AAGAGCAACTCGGTCGCCGCATACACTATTCTCAGAATGACTTGGTTGAGTACTCACCAGTCACAGAAAA
GCATCTTACGGATGGCATGACAGTAAGAGAATTATGCAGTGCTGCCATAACCATGAGTGATAACACTGCG
GCCAACTTACTTCTGACAACGATCGGAGGACCGAAGGAGCTAACCGCTTTTTTGCACAACATGGGGGATC
ATGTAACTCGCCTTGATCGTTGGGAACCGGAGCTGAATGAAGCCATACCAAACGACGAGCGTGACACCAC
GATGCCTGTAGCAATGGCAACAACGTTGCGCAAACTATTAACTGGCGAACTACTTACTCTAGCTTCCCGG
CAACAATTAATAGACTGGATGGAGGCGGATAAAGTTGCAGGACCACTTCTGCGCTCGGCCCTTCCGGCTG
GCTGGTTTATTGCTGATAAATCTGGAGCCGGTGAGCGTGGGTCTCGCGGTATCATTGCAGCACTGGGGCC
AGATGGTAAGCCCTCCCGTATCGTAGTTATCTACACGACGGGGAGTCAGGCAACTATGGATGAACGAAAT
AGACAGATCGCTGAGATAGGTGCCTCACTGATTAAGCATTGGTAACTGTCAGACCAAGTTTACTCATATA
TACTTTAGATTGATTTAAAACTTCATTTTTAATTTAAAAGGATCTAGGTGAAGATCCTTTTTGATAATCT
CATGACCAAAATCCCTTAACGTGAGTTTTCGTTCCACTGAGCGTCAGACCCCGTAGAAAAGATCAAAGGA
TCTTCTTGAGATCCTTTTTTTCTGCGCGTAATCTGCTGCTTGCAAACAAAAAAACCACCGCTACCAGCGG
TGGTTTGTTTGCCGGATCAAGAGCTACCAACTCTTTTTCCGAAGGTAACTGGCTTCAGCAGAGCGCAGAT
ACCAAATACTGTTCTTCTAGTGTAGCCGTAGTTAGGCCACCACTTCAAGAACTCTGTAGCACCGCCTACA
TACCTCGCTCTGCTAATCCTGTTACCAGTGGCTGCTGCCAGTGGCGATAAGTCGTGTCTTACCGGGTTGG
ACTCAAGACGATAGTTACCGGATAAGGCGCAGCGGTCGGGCTGAACGGGGGGTTCGTGCACACAGCCCAG
CTTGGAGCGAACGACCTACACCGAACTGAGATACCTACAGCGTGAGCTATGAGAAAGCGCCACGCTTCCC
GAAGGGAGAAAGGCGGACAGGTATCCGGTAAGCGGCAGGGTCGGAACAGGAGAGCGCACGAGGGAGCTTC
CAGGGGGAAACGCCTGGTATCTTTATAGTCCTGTCGGGTTTCGCCACCTCTGACTTGAGCGTCGATTTTT
GTGATGCTCGTCAGGGGGGCGGAGCCTATGGAAAAACGCCAGCAACGCGGCCTTTTTACGGTTCCTGGCC
TTTTGCTGGCCTTTTGCTCACATGTTCTTTCCTGCGTTATCCCCTGATTCTGTGGATAACCGTATTACCG
CCTTTGAGTGAGCTGATACCGCTCGCCGCAGCCGAACGACCGAGCGCAGCGAGTCAGTGAGCGAGGAAGC
GGAAG
