>Addgene plasmid #203098 | Salsa-BC257-P3F5 | depositor partial sequence | sequence record 393971 | BC257
CGTTAGGGAA
